>Addgene plasmid #163686 | pAAV hSynapsin flexed SV-tag | addgene full sequence | sequence record 321943 | Addgene NGS Result
[124 nt withheld, positions 1-124]
C
[91 nt withheld, positions 126-216]
A
[49 nt withheld, positions 218-266]
CCTTTGACGTTGGAGTCCACGTTCTTT
[37 nt withheld, positions 294-330]
ACCCTATCTCGGTCTATTCTTTTGATTTATAAGGGATTTTGCCGATTTCGGCCTATTGGTTAAAAAATGA
GCTGATTTAACAAAAATTTAACGCGAATTTTAACAAAATATTAACGCTTACAATTTAGGTGGCACTTTTC
GGGGAAATGTGCGCGGAACCCCTATTTGTTTATTTTTCTAAATACATTCAAATATGTATCCGCTCATGAG
ACAATAACCCTGATAAATGCTTCAATAATATTGAAAAAGGAAGAGTATGAGTATTCAACATTTCCGTGTC
GCCCTTATTCCCTTTTTTGCGGCATTTTGCCTTCCTGTTTTTGCTCACCCAGAAACGCTGGTGAAAGTAA
AAGATGCTGAAGATCAGTTGGGTGCACGAGTGGGTTACATCGAACTGGATCTCAACAGCGGTAAGATCCT
TGAGAGTTTTCGCCCCGAAGAACGTTTTCCAATGATGAGCACTTTTAAAGTTCTGCTATGTGGCGCGGTA
TTATCCCGTATTGACGCCGGGCAAGAGCAACTCGGTCGCCGCATACACTATTCTCAGAATGACTTGGTTG
AGTACTCACCAGTCACAGAAAAGCATCTTACGGATGGCATGACAGTAAGAGAATTATGCAGTGCTGCCAT
AACCATGAGTGATAACACTGCGGCCAACTTACTTCTGACAACGATCGGAGGACCGAAGGAGCTAACCGCT
TTTTTGCACAACATGGGGGATCATGTAACTCGCCTTGATCGTTGGGAACCGGAGCTGAATGAAGCCATAC
CAAACGACGAGCGTGACACCACGATGCCTGTAGCAATGGCAACAACGTTGCGCAAACTATTAACTGGCGA
ACTACTTACTCTAGCTTCCCGGCAACAATTAATAGACTGGATGGAGGCGGATAAAGTTGCAGGACCACTT
CTGCGCTCGGCCCTTCCGGCTGGCTGGTTTATTGCTGATAAATCTGGAGCCGGTGAGCGTGGGTCTCGCG
GTATCATTGCAGCACTGGGGCCAGATGGTAAGCCCTCCCGTATCGTAGTTATCTACACGACGGGGAGTCA
GGCAACTATGGATGAACGAAATAGACAGATCGCTGAGATAGGTGCCTCACTGATTAAGCATTGGTAACTG
TCAGACCAAGTTTACTCATATATACTTTAGATTGATTTAAAACTTCATTTTTAATTTAAAAGGATCTAGG
TGAAGATCCTTTTTGATAATCTCATGACCAAAATCCCTTAACGTGAGTTTTCGTTCCACTGAGCGTCAGA
CCCCGTAGAAAAGATCAAAGGATCTTCTTGAGATCCTTTTTTTCTGCGCGTAATCTGCTGCTTGCAAACA
AAAAAACCACCGCTACCAGCGGTGGTTTGTTTGCCGGATCAAGAGCTACCAACTCTTTTTCCGAAGGTAA
CTGGCTTCAGCAGAGCGCAGATACCAAATACTGTTCTTCTAGTGTAGCCGTAGTTAGGCCACCACTTCAA
GAACTCTGTAGCACCGCCTACATACCTCGCTCTGCTAATCCTGTTACCAGTGGCTGCTGCCAGTGGCGAT
AAGTCGTGTCTTACCGGGTTGGACTCAAGACGATAGTTACCGGATAAGGCGCAGCGGTCGGGCTGAACGG
GGGGTTCGTGCACACAGCCCAGCTTGGAGCGAACGACCTACACCGAACTGAGATACCTACAGCGTGAGCT
ATGAGAAAGCGCCACGCTTCCCGAAGGGAGAAAGGCGGACAGGTATCCGGTAAGCGGCAGGGTCGGAACA
GGAGAGCGCACGAGGGAGCTTCCAGGGGGAAACGCCTGGTATCTTTATAGTCCTGTCGGGTTTCGCCACC
TCTGACTTGAGCGTCGATTTTTGTGATGCTCGTCAGGGGGGCGGAGCCTATGGAAAAACGCCAGCAACGC
GGCCTTTTTACGGTTCCTGGCCTTTTGCTGGCCTTTTGCTCACATGTTCTTTCCTGCGTTATCCCCTGAT
TCTGTGGATAACCGTATTACCGCCTTTGAGTGAGCTGATACCGCTCGCCGCAGCCGAACGACCGAGCGCA
GCGAGTCAGTGAGCGAGGAAGCGGAAGAGCGCCCAATACGCAAACCGCCTCTCCCCGCGCGTTGGCCGAT
TCATTAATGCAGCTGCGCGCTCGCTCGCTCACTGAGGCCGCCCGGGCAAAGCCCGGGCGTCGGGCGACCT
TTGGTCGCCCGGCCTCAGTGAGCGAGCGAGCGCGCAGAGAGGGAGTGGCCAACTCCATCACTAGGGGTTC
CTTGTAGTTAATGATTAACCCGCCATGCTACTTATCTACGTAGCCATGCTCTAGGAAGATCCTTATCGAT
TTTACCACATTTGTAGAGGTTTTACTTGCTTTAAAAAACCTCCCACATCTCCCCCTGAACCTGAAACATA
AAATGAATGCAATTGTTGTTGTTAACTTGTTTATTGCAGCTTATAATGGTTACAAATAAAGCAATAGCAT
CACAAATTTCACAAATAAAGCATTTTTTTCACTGCATTCTAGTTGTGGTTTGTCCAAACTCATCAATGTA
TCTTATCATGTCTGCTCGAAGCGGCCGCCCGGGTCGAGGTCGACGGTATCGATGCGGGGAGGCGGCCCAA
AGGGAGATCCGACTCGTCTGAGGGCGAAGGCGAAGACGCGGAAGAGGCCGCAGAGCCGGCAGCAGGCCGC
GGGAAGGAAGGTCCGCTGGATTGAGGGCCGAAGGGACGTAGCAGAAGGACGTCCCGCGCAGAATCCAGGT
GGCAACACAGGCGAGCAGCCAAGGAAAGGACGATGATTTCCCCGACAACACCACGGAATTGTCAGTGCCC
AACAGCCGAGCCCCTGTCCAGCAGCGGGCAAGGCAGGCGGCGATGAGTTCCGCCGTGGCAATAGGGAGGG
GGAAAGCGAAAGTCCCGGAAAGGAGCTGACAGGTGGTGGCAATGCCCCAACCAGTGGGGGTTGCGTCAGC
AAACACAGTGCACACCACGCCACGTTGCCTGACAACGGGCCACAACTCCTCATAAAGAGACAGCAACCAG
GATTTATACAAGGAGGAGAAAATGAAAGCCATACGGGAAGCAATAGCATGATACAAAGGCATTAAAGCAG
CGTATCCACATAGCGTAAAAGGAGCAACATAGTTAAGAATACCAGTCAATCTTTCACAAATTTTGTAATC
CAGAGGTTGATTATCGATAAGCTTATAACTTCGTATAGCATACATTATACGAAGTTATTCTTTGCACCAT
TCTAAAGAATAACAGTGATAATTTCTGGGTTAAGGCAAATAACTTCGTATAGGATACTTTATACGAAGTT
ATCTCGAGACTAGTACCGGTGCCACCATGGTGAGCAAGGGCGAGGAGGTCATCAAAGAGTTCATGCGCTT
CAAGGTGCGCATGGAGGGCTCCATGAACGGCCACGAGTTCGAGATCGAGGGCGAGGGCGAGGGCCGCCCC
TACGAGGGCACCCAGACCGCCAAGCTGAAGGTGACCAAGGGCGGCCCCCTGCCCTTCGCCTGGGACATCC
TGTCCCCCCAGTTCATGTACGGCTCCAAGGCGTACGTGAAGCACCCCGCCGACATCCCCGATTACAAGAA
GCTGTCCTTCCCCGAGGGCTTCAAGTGGGAGCGCGTGATGAACTTCGAGGACGGCGGTCTGGTGACCGTG
ACCCAGGACTCCTCCCTGCAGGACGGCACGCTGATCTACAAGGTGAAGATGCGCGGCACCAACTTCCCCC
CCGACGGCCCCGTAATGCAGAAGAAGACCATGGGCTGGGAGGCCTCCACCGAGCGCCTGTACCCCCGCGA
CGGCGTGCTGAAGGGCGAGATCCACCAGGCCCTGAAGCTGAAGGACGGCGGCCACTACCTGGTGGAGTTC
AAGACCATCTACATGGCCAAGAAGCCCGTGCAACTGCCCGGCTACTACTACGTGGACACCAAGCTGGACA
TCACCTCCCACAACGAGGACTACACCATCGTGGAACAGTACGAGCGCTCCGAGGGCCGCCACCACCTGTT
CCTGGGGCATGGTACCGGCAGCACCGGCAGCGGCAGCTCCGGCACCGCCTCCTCCGAGGACAACAACATG
GCCGTGATTAAGGAGTTTATGAGGTTTAAAGTCAGGATGGAGGGCAGCATGAACGGGCACGAGTTTGAGA
TTGAAGGAGAGGGGGAAGGGAGGCCCTATGAGGGCACCCAGACAGCAAAGCTGAAAGTGACAAAGGGCGG
CCCTCTGCCATTCGCATGGGACATCCTGTCTCCTCAGTTTATGTATGGAAGTAAAGCCTACGTGAAACAC
CCTGCTGACATTCCAGATTACAAGAAACTGAGCTTCCCAGAGGGGTTTAAGTGGGAAAGAGTGATGAACT
TCGAAGACGGGGGCCTGGTGACTGTCACCCAGGACAGCTCTCTGCAGGACGGCACTCTGATCTATAAGGT
GAAAATGCGCGGCACCAATTTTCCCCCTGATGGCCCAGTCATGCAGAAGAAGACAATGGGCTGGGAGGCT
TCAACAGAAAGGCTGTACCCCAGAGACGGCGTGCTGAAGGGAGAGATCCACCAGGCACTGAAGCTGAAAG
ATGGAGGGCATTATCTGGTCGAGTTCAAAACCATCTACATGGCCAAGAAACCCGTGCAGCTGCCTGGCTA
CTATTACGTCGACACAAAGCTGGATATTACTAGCCATAACGAAGACTACACCATTGTGGAGCAGTATGAG
CGGAGCGAGGGGAGGCACCATCTGTTTCTGTACGGCATGGACGAGCTGTACAAGACTAGTGAGGGCAGAG
GAAGTCTTCTGACATGCGGAGACGTGGAAGAGAATCCCGGCCCTGCCCCAGGCTCATCTAGAATGGACGT
GGTGAATCAGCTGGTGGCTGGGGGTCAGTTCCGGGTGGTCAAGGAGCCCCTTGGCTTCGTGAAGGTGCTG
CAGTGGGTCTTTGCCATCTTCGCCTTTGCTACGTGCGGCAGCTACACCGGAGAGCTTCGGCTGAGCGTGG
AGTGTGCCAACAAGACGGAGAGTGCCCTCAACATCGAAGTCGAATTTGAGTACCCATTCAGGCTGCACCA
AGTGTACTTTGATGCACCCTCCTGCGTTAAAGGGGGCACTACCAAGATCTTCCTAGTTGGTGACTACTCC
TCCTCGGCTGAGTTCTTTGTCACCGTGGCTGTGTTTGCCTTCCTCTACTCCATGGGGGCCCTGGCCACCT
ACATCTTCCTGCAGAACAAGTACCGAGAGAACAACAAAGGGCCAATGATGGACTTCCTGGCCACAGCAGT
GTTCGCTTTCATGTGGCTAGTTAGCTCATCCGCCTGGGCCAAAGGCCTGTCCGATGTGAAGATGGCCACT
GACCCAGAGAACATTATCAAGGAGATGCCTATGTGCCGCCAGACAGGAAACACATGCAAGGAACTGAGGG
ACCCTGTGACTTCAGGACTCAACACCTCGGTGGTGTTTGGCTTCCTGAACCTGGTGCTCTGGGTTGGCAA
CCTATGGTTCGTGTTCAAGGAGACAGGCTGGGCCGCCCCATTCATGCGCGCACCTCCAGGCGCCCCAGAA
AAGCAACCAGCTCCTGGCGATGCCTACGGCGATGCGGGCTATGGGCAGGGCCCCGGAGGCTATGGGCCCC
AGGACTCCTACGGGCCTCAGGGTGGTTATCAACCCGATTACGGGCAGCCAGCCAGCGGCGGTGGCGGTGG
CTACGGGCCTCAGGGCGACTATGGGCAGCAAGGCTACGGCCAACAGGGTGCGCCCACCTCCTTCTCCAAT
CAGATGTCGCGAGGAGGGAGCGGCTATCCCTATGACGTGCCTGATTACGCCGGCACAGGATCCTACCCCT
ATGATGTGCCTGACTACGCTGGCAGCGCCGGATACCCTTATGATGTGCCTGATTATGCTGGAGGGAGCGG
CTACCCATACGATGTTCCAGATTACGCTGGAACAGGCAGCTATCCCTATGACGTCCCGGACTATGCAGGC
AGCGCCGGATATCCATATGACGTTCCAGATTACGCTGGAGGCTCCGGCTACCCTTATGATGTGCCCGATT
ATGCCGGAACAGGCAGCTATCCCTATGACGTGCCTGACTATGCTGGATCCGCCGGCTACCCTTATGACGT
GCCCGATTACGCCTAAGCGGCCGCACTAGTATAACTTCGTATAATGTATGCTATACGAAGTTATTAAGAG
GTTTCATATTGCTAATAGCAGCTACAATCCAGCTACCATTCTGCATAACTTCGTATAAAGTATCCTATAC
GAAGTTATAAGATCTGAATTCGACTGCGCTCTCAGGCACGACACGACTCCTCCGCTGCCCACCGCAGACT
GAGGCAGCGCTGAGTCGCCGGCGCCGCAGCGCAGATGGTCGCGCCCGTGCCCCCCTATCTCGCGCCTCGC
GTGGTGCGGTCCGGCTGGGCCGGCGGCGGCGCGGACGCGACCAAGGTGGCCGGGAAGGGGAGTTTGCGGG
GGACCGGCGAGTGACGTCAGCGCGCCTTCAGTGCTGAGGCGGCGGTGGCGCGCGCCGCCAGGCGGGGGCG
AAGGCACTGTCCGCGGTGCTGAAGCTGGCAGTGCGCACGCGCCTCGCCGCATCCTGTTTCCCCTCCCCCT
CTCTGATAGGGGATGCGCAATTTGGGGAATGGGGGTTGGGTGCTTGTCCAGTGGGTCGGGGTCGGTCGTC
AGGTAGGCACCCCCACCCCGCCTCATCCTGGTCCTAAAACCCACTTGCACTCATACGCAGGGCCCTCTGC
AGAGATCTTCCTAGAGCATGGCTACGTAGATAAGTAGCATGGCGGGTTAATCATTAACTACAAGGAACCC
CTAGTGATGGAGTTGGCCACTCCCTCTCTGCGCGCTCGCTCGCTCACTGAGGCCGGGCGACCAAAGGTCG
CCCGACGCCCGGGCTTTGCCCGGGCGGCCTCAGTGAGCGAGCGAGCGCGCAGCTGGCGTAATAGCGAAGA
GGCCCGCACCGATCGCCCTTCCCAACAGTTGCGCAGCCTGAATGGCGAATGGG
Features (pLannotate 1.2.2; 23 found; start..end, strand, type, name):
      1..429     +  rep_origin     f1 ori (sequence partly withheld): f1 bacteriophage origin of replication; arrow indicates direction of (+) strand synthesis
    482..586     +  promoter       AmpR promoter: bla
    587..1447    +  CDS            AmpR: β-lactamase; bla; confers resistance to ampicillin, carbenicillin, and related antibiotics
   1618..2206    +  rep_origin     ori: high-copy-number ColE1/pMB1/pBR322/pUC origin of replication
   2389..2445    +  CDS            lacI (fragment): lac repressor; lacI; The lac repressor binds to the lac operator to inhibit transcription in E. coli. This inhibition can be relieved by adding lactose or isopropyl-β-D-thiogalactopyranoside (IPTG).
   2439..2572    -  repeat_region  AAV2 ITR: inverted terminal repeat of adeno-associated virus serotype 2 inverted
   2643..2711    +  CDS            large T antigen (fragment): large T antigen from SV40 (simian virus 40)
   2734..2855    +  polyA_signal   SV40 poly(A) signal: SV40 polyadenylation signal
   2884..2903    -  misc_feature   MCS (fragment): pBluescript multiple cloning site
   2904..3492    -  misc_feature   WPRE: woodchuck hepatitis virus posttranscriptional regulatory element
   3505..3538    +  protein_bind   loxP: Cre-mediated recombination occurs in the 8-bp core sequence (GCATACAT). Cre recombinase
   3539..3588    +  intron         β-globin intron (fragment): internally truncated intron from human β-globin
   3589..3622    +  protein_bind   lox2272: Cre-mediated recombination occurs in the 8-bp core sequence (GGATACTT). lox2272 sites are compatible with each other, but incompatible with loxP or loxN sites (Lee and Saito, 1988). Cre recombinase
   3647..5074    +  CDS            tdTomato: tdTomato is a basic (constitutively fluorescent) orange fluorescent protein published in 2004, derived from Discosoma sp.. It is reported to be a somewhat slowly-maturing tandem dimer with low acid sensitivity.
   5153..6076    +  CDS            Syp: SYPH_RAT - Experimental evidence at protein level: Swiss-Prot protein existence level 1. Possibly involved in structural functions as organizing other membrane components or in targeting the vesicles to the plasma membrane. Involved in the regulation of short-term and long-term synaptic plasticity (By similarity). From Rattus norvegicus (Rat).
   6095..6117    +  CDS            3xHA (fragment): three tandem HA epitope tags
   6212..6238    +  CDS            3xHA (fragment): three tandem HA epitope tags
   6451..6484    -  protein_bind   loxP: Cre-mediated recombination occurs in the 8-bp core sequence (GCATACAT). Cre recombinase
   6485..6534    +  intron         β-globin intron (fragment): internally truncated intron from human β-globin
   6535..6568    -  protein_bind   lox2272: Cre-mediated recombination occurs in the 8-bp core sequence (GGATACTT). lox2272 sites are compatible with each other, but incompatible with loxP or loxN sites (Lee and Saito, 1988). Cre recombinase
   6584..7031    -  promoter       hSyn promoter: human synapsin I promoter; confers neuron-specific expression (Kügler et al., 2003)
   7113..7245    +  repeat_region  AAV2 ITR (fragment): inverted terminal repeat of adeno-associated virus serotype 2 inverted
   7240..7309    +  CDS            lacZα (fragment): LacZα fragment of β-galactosidase; lacZ fragment
