[The description below was written by a language model from this plasmid's Addgene catalogue record and pLannotate feature annotations shown in this document.]
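Description:
pAAV hSynapsin flexed SV-tag is an adeno-associated virus transfer plasmid for Cre-dependent, neuron-specific expression of a synaptic vesicle affinity tag ("SV-Tag"). It is propagated in E. coli through a high-copy ColE1/pUC-type origin with ampicillin selection (AmpR/β-lactamase), and it also carries an f1 phage origin. Two AAV2 inverted terminal repeats, one annotated only as a fragment, flank the expression cassette and provide the cis elements needed for replication and packaging of the intervening DNA into recombinant AAV particles.

Between the ITRs, the human synapsin I promoter, WPRE and poly(A) region all lie on the minus strand of the sequenced record, while the coding sequences lie on the plus strand. The payload is therefore inverted relative to its promoter. It is bracketed by oppositely oriented loxP and lox2272 pairs, the classic FLEx/DIO arrangement. Cre first inverts the cassette through one lox pair and then excises a site from the other pair, locking the insert in the sense orientation so that only Cre-expressing neurons produce the protein. The WPRE enhances transcript stability and expression, and an SV40 polyadenylation signal is annotated downstream.

The catalogue lists the insert as mouse synaptophysin with a 9X HA tag. The annotation detects a synaptophysin CDS (best matched to the rat protein), HA-repeat fragments consistent with a multimerised HA tag, and a tdTomato CDS that the catalogue fields do not mention. How these parts are joined is not stated. The associated publication concerns rapid purification and metabolomic profiling of synaptic vesicles from mammalian brain, consistent with use of the HA epitopes for vesicle immunoisolation from genetically defined neurons.
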