Addgene plasmid #163686: pAAV hSynapsin flexed SV-tag
Purpose: express SV-Tag construct in a Cre-dependent manner
Depositing lab: Bernardo Sabatini. Depositing organization: Harvard Medical School. Publication: Rapid purification and metabolomic profiling of synaptic vesicles from mammalian brain. Chantranupong L, Saulnier JL, Wang W, Jones DR, Pacold ME, Sabatini BL. Elife. 2020 Oct 12;9. pii: 59699. doi: 10.7554/eLife.59699. PubMed 33043885.
Backbone
  Vector backbone: AAV
  Vector type: Mammalian Expression, AAV
Growth in bacteria
  Bacterial resistance: Ampicillin, 100 μg/mL
  Growth temperature: 37°C
  Growth strain: NEB Stable
  Copy number: Unknown
Gene/Insert
  Gene/Insert name: synaptophysin 9X HA
  Species: M. musculus (mouse)
  Promoter: synapsin
  Tag / fusion protein: 9X HA
  Cloning method: Restriction Enzyme; 5′ cloning site AgeI (not destroyed); 3′ cloning site EcoRI (not destroyed)
  Sequencing primers: 5′ GGAGATGCCTATGTGCCGCC
Terms and licenses: Academic/Nonprofit Terms; Industry Terms: Not Available to Industry
How to cite: pAAV hSynapsin flexed SV-tag was a gift from Bernardo Sabatini (Addgene plasmid # 163686 ; http://n2t.net/addgene:163686 ; RRID:Addgene_163686)
